Addgene plasmid #85859: AB.pCCL.sin.cPPT.GFP.miR-874-5p.sensor.PGK.dNGFR.WPRE
Purpose: Sensor Plasmid
Depositing lab: Brian Brown. Depositing organization: Icahn School of Medicine at Mount Sinai. Publication: High-throughput assessment of microRNA activity and function using microRNA sensor and decoy libraries. Mullokandov G, Baccarini A, Ruzo A, Jayaprakash AD, Tung N, Israelow B, Evans MJ, Sachidanandam R, Brown BD. Nat Methods. 2012 Jul 1;9(8):840-6. doi: 10.1038/nmeth.2078. PubMed 22751203.
Backbone
  Vector backbone: AB.pCCL.sin.cPPT.GFP.PGK.dNGFR.WPRE
  Backbone size w/o insert (bp): 9309
  Total vector size (bp): 9480
  Vector type: Lentiviral
  Selectable markers: eGFP, NGFR
Growth in bacteria
  Bacterial resistance: Ampicillin, 100 μg/mL
  Growth temperature: 37°C
  Growth strain: NEB Stable
  Copy number: High Copy
Gene/Insert
  Gene/Insert name: miR-874-5p Sensor
  Species: H. sapiens (human)
  Insert size (bp): 171
  Entrez Gene: MIR874 (a.k.a. MIRN874, hsa-mir-874, mir-874)
  Promoter: PGK
  Cloning method: Restriction Enzyme; 5′ cloning site NheI (not destroyed); 3′ cloning site AgeI (not destroyed)
  Sequencing primers: 5′ AACAGACATACAAACTAAAG
Terms and licenses: Academic/Nonprofit Terms; Industry Terms: Not Available to Industry
How to cite: AB.pCCL.sin.cPPT.GFP.miR-874-5p.sensor.PGK.dNGFR.WPRE was a gift from Brian Brown (Addgene plasmid # 85859 ; http://n2t.net/addgene:85859 ; RRID:Addgene_85859)
