[The description below was written by a language model from this plasmid's Addgene catalogue record and pLannotate feature annotations shown in this document.]
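Description:
AB.pCCL.sin.cPPT.GFP.miR-874-5p.sensor.PGK.dNGFR.WPRE is a self-inactivating, third-generation-style HIV-1 lentiviral transfer plasmid built as a fluorescent sensor of human miR-874-5p activity. It is propagated in E. coli through a high-copy ColE1/pUC origin with ampicillin resistance. It also carries an f1 origin and an SV40 origin. The viral genome is transcribed from a CMV enhancer/promoter fused to a truncated 5' LTR. It contains the Ψ packaging signal with a gag fragment, the RRE, the cPPT/CTS and WPRE, and ends in a ΔU3 3' LTR followed by an SV40 polyadenylation signal.

The payload is a bidirectional expression unit. The human PGK promoter drives a truncated NGFR (dNGFR) surface marker in the same orientation as the viral genome, upstream of the WPRE. A minimal CMV promoter placed back to back with PGK drives EGFP in the opposite direction, and this antisense transcript ends at its own SV40 poly(A) signal. The catalogue lists a 171 bp miR-874-5p sensor insert cloned between NheI and AgeI. It is not annotated in the feature table, but the unannotated gap between the EGFP coding sequence and its poly(A) signal is consistent with a position in the EGFP 3' UTR. The record does not state how the target sites are arranged.

In such a design, miR-874-5p in a transduced cell would repress EGFP, while dNGFR would be unaffected and serve as an internal reference for transduction and expression level. The EGFP-to-NGFR ratio then reports miRNA activity, typically by flow cytometry. The associated work used such vectors in microRNA sensor libraries. The sequenced record is 9,464 nt, slightly shorter than the 9,480 bp listed in the catalogue.
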