Features (pLannotate 1.2.2; 34 found; start..end, strand, type, name):
      1..720     +  CDS            EGFP: the original enhanced GFP (Yang et al., 1996) mammalian codon-optimized
    950..969     +  misc_feature   MCS (fragment): pBluescript multiple cloning site
    997..1131    -  polyA_signal   SV40 poly(A) signal: SV40 polyadenylation signal
   1154..1238    -  CDS            large T antigen (fragment): large T antigen from SV40 (simian virus 40)
   1268..1385    -  misc_feature   cPPT/CTS: central polypurine tract and central termination sequence of HIV-1
   1404..1504    -  CDS            Rev (fragment): human immunodeficiency virus 1 (HIV-1) Rev protein; rev; enhances nuclear export of unspliced and incompletely spliced viral mRNAs
   1881..2114    -  misc_feature   RRE: The Rev response element (RRE) of HIV-1 allows for Rev-dependent mRNA export from the nucleus to the cytoplasm.
   2260..2623    -  CDS            HIV-1 gag (fragment): gag protein from human immunodeficiency virus 1; gag
   2607..2732    -  misc_feature   HIV-1 Ψ: packaging signal of human immunodeficiency virus type 1
   2779..2959    -  LTR            5' LTR (truncated): truncated 5' long terminal repeat (LTR) from HIV-1
   2974..3177    -  promoter       CMV promoter: human cytomegalovirus (CMV) immediate early promoter
   3178..3557    -  enhancer       CMV enhancer: human cytomegalovirus immediate early enhancer
   3658..3676    -  promoter       T3 promoter: promoter for bacteriophage T3 RNA polymerase
   3721..3737    -  protein_bind   lac operator: The lac repressor binds to the lac operator to inhibit transcription in E. coli. This inhibition can be relieved by adding lactose or isopropyl-β-D-thiogalactopyranoside (IPTG). lac repressor encoded by lacI
   3745..3775    -  promoter       lac promoter: promoter for the E. coli lac operon
   3790..3811    -  protein_bind   CAP binding site: CAP binding activates transcription in the presence of cAMP. E. coli catabolite activator protein
   3824..3916    -  CDS            lacI (fragment): lac repressor; lacI; The lac repressor binds to the lac operator to inhibit transcription in E. coli. This inhibition can be relieved by adding lactose or isopropyl-β-D-thiogalactopyranoside (IPTG).
   4099..4687    -  rep_origin     ori: high-copy-number ColE1/pMB1/pBR322/pUC origin of replication
   4858..5718    -  CDS            AmpR: β-lactamase; bla; confers resistance to ampicillin, carbenicillin, and related antibiotics
   5719..5823    -  promoter       AmpR promoter: bla
   5876..6304    -  rep_origin     f1 ori (sequence partly withheld): f1 bacteriophage origin of replication; arrow indicates direction of (+) strand synthesis
   6309..6464    -  CDS            lacZα (fragment): LacZα fragment of β-galactosidase; lacZ fragment
   6472..6490    +  promoter       T7 promoter: promoter for bacteriophage T7 RNA polymerase
   6511..6646    -  rep_origin     SV40 ori: SV40 origin of replication
   6686..6807    -  polyA_signal   SV40 poly(A) signal: SV40 polyadenylation signal
   6879..7112    -  LTR            3' LTR (ΔU3): self-inactivating 3' long terminal repeat (LTR) from HIV-1
   7114..7182    -  CDS            nef (fragment): NEF_HV1Z2 - Experimental evidence at protein level: Swiss-Prot protein existence level 1. Extracellular Nef protein targets CD4(+) T-lymphocytes for apoptosis by interacting with CXCR4 surface receptors. From Human immunodeficiency virus type 1 group M subtype D (isolate Z2/CDC-Z34) (HIV-1).
   7199..7787    -  misc_feature   WPRE: woodchuck hepatitis virus posttranscriptional regulatory element
   7801..7819    -  misc_feature   MCS (fragment): pUC18/19 multiple cloning site
   7822..8649    -  CDS            NGFR (fragment): TNR16_HUMAN - Also known as TNFRSF16. Experimental evidence at protein level: Swiss-Prot protein existence level 1. Low affinity receptor which can bind to NGF, BDNF, NTF3, and NTF4. Forms a heterodimeric receptor with SORCS2 that binds the precursor forms of NGF, BDNF and NTF3 with high affinity, and has much lower affinity for mature NGF and BDNF (PubMed:24908487). Plays an important role in differentiation and survival of specific neuronal populations during development (By similarity). Can mediate cell survival as well as cell death of neural cells. Plays a role in the inactivation of RHOA
   8764..8788    -  misc_feature   MCS (fragment): pBluescript multiple cloning site
   8791..9301    -  promoter       hPGK promoter: human phosphoglycerate kinase 1 promoter
   9304..9327    +  misc_feature   MCS (fragment): pBluescript multiple cloning site
   9329..9367    +  promoter       minimal CMV promoter: human cytomegalovirus (CMV) immediate early promoter
>Addgene plasmid #85859 | AB.pCCL.sin.cPPT.GFP.miR-874-5p.sensor.PGK.dNGFR.WPRE | addgene full sequence | sequence record 169972 | Addgene NGS Result
ATGGTGAGCAAGGGCGAGGAGCTGTTCACCGGGGTGGTGCCCATCCTGGTCGAGCTGGACGGCGACGTAA
ACGGCCACAAGTTCAGCGTGTCCGGCGAGGGCGAGGGCGATGCCACCTACGGCAAGCTGACCCTGAAGTT
CATCTGCACCACCGGCAAGCTGCCCGTGCCCTGGCCCACCCTCGTGACCACCCTGACCTACGGCGTGCAG
TGCTTCAGCCGCTACCCCGACCACATGAAGCAGCACGACTTCTTCAAGTCCGCCATGCCCGAAGGCTACG
TCCAGGAGCGCACCATCTTCTTCAAGGACGACGGCAACTACAAGACCCGCGCCGAGGTGAAGTTCGAGGG
CGACACCCTGGTGAACCGCATCGAGCTGAAGGGCATCGACTTCAAGGAGGACGGCAACATCCTGGGGCAC
AAGCTGGAGTACAACTACAACAGCCACAACGTCTATATCATGGCCGACAAGCAGAAGAACGGCATCAAGG
TGAACTTCAAGATCCGCCACAACATCGAGGACGGCAGCGTGCAGCTCGCCGACCACTACCAGCAGAACAC
CCCCATCGGCGACGGCCCCGTGCTGCTGCCCGACAACCACTACCTGAGCACCCAGTCCGCCCTGAGCAAA
GACCCCAACGAGAAGCGCGATCACATGGTCCTGCTGGAGTTCGTGACCGCCGCCGGGATCACTCTCGGCA
TGGACGAGCTGTACAAGTAAAGCGGCCGCGTCGAGAGATGGGGGAGGCTAACTGAGCTAGCCGACCTTAA
CTGGGGAGTACCAATCGTCGTAGCCTTACCCTGGTGCGTGGGGCCGCTTACCCTGGTGCGTGGGGCCGCT
TACCCTGGTGCGTGGGGCCGCTTACCCTGGTGCGTGGGGCCGCTTACCCTGGTGCGTGGGGCCGCTTACC
CTGGTGCGTGGGGCCGACCGGTACTAGCTTAGTCATGCACCGGGCTGCAGGAATTCGATGACAGGCGCAG
CTTCCGAGGGATTTGAGATCCAGACATGATAAGATACATTGATGAGTTTGGACAAACCAAAACTAGAATG
CAGTGAAAAAAATGCCTTATTTGTGAAATTTGTGATGCTATTGCCTTATTTGTAACCATTATAAGCTGCA
ATAAACAAGTTAACAACAACAATTGCATTCATTTTATGTTTCAGGTTCAGGGGGAGGTGTGGGAGGTTTT
TTAAAGCAAGTAAAACCTCTACAAATGTGGTATGGCTGATTATGATCAGATCTCTCGAGGCTAGTCTCGT
GATCGATAAAATTTTGAATTTTTGTAATTTGTTTTTGTAATTCTTTAGTTTGTATGTCTGTTGCTATTAT
GTCTACTATTCTTTCCCCTGCACTGTACCCCCCAATCCCCCCTTTTCTTTTAAAAGTTAACCGATACCGT
CGAGATCCGTTCACTAATCGAATGGATCTGTCTCTGTCTCTCTCTCCACCTTCTTCTTCTATTCCTTCGG
GCCTGTCGGGTCCCCTCGGGGTTGGGAGGTGGGTCTGAAACGATAATGGTGAATATCCCTGCCTAACTCT
ATTCACTATAGAAAGTACAGCAAAAACTATTCTTAAACCTACCAAGCCTCCTACTATCATTATGAATAAT
TTTATATACCACAGCCAATTTGTTATGTTAAACCAATTCCACAAACTTGCCCATTTATCTAATTCCAATA
ATTCTTGTTCATTCTTTTCTTGCTGGTTTTGCGATTCTTCAATTAAGGAGTGTATTAAGCTTGTGTAATT
GTTAATTTCTCTGTCCCACTCCATCCAGGTCGTGTGATTCCAAATCTGTTCCAGAGATTTATTACTCCAA
CTAGCATTCCAAGGCACAGCAGTGGTGCAAATGAGTTTTCCAGAGCAACCCCAAATCCCCAGGAGCTGTT
GATCCTTTAGGTATCTTTCCACAGCCAGGATTCTTGCCTGGAGCTGCTTGATGCCCCAGACTGTGAGTTG
CAACAGATGCTGTTGCGCCTCAATAGCCCTCAGCAAATTGTTCTGCTGCTGCACTATACCAGACAATAAT
TGTCTGGCCTGTACCGTCAGCGTCATTGACGCTGCGCCCATAGTGCTTCCTGCTGCTCCCAAGAACCCAA
GGAACAAAGCTCCTATTCCCACTGCTCTTTTTTCTCTCTGCACCACTCTTCTCTTTGCCTTGGTGGGTGC
TACTCCTAATGGTTCAATTTTTACTACTTTATATTTATATAATTCACTTCTCCAATTGTCCCTCATATCT
CCTCCTCCAGGTCTGAAGATCAGCGGCCGCTTGCTGTGCGGTGGTCTTACTTTTGTTTTGCTCTTCCTCT
ATCTTGTCTAAAGCTTCCTTGGTGTCTTTTATCTCTATCCTTTGATGCACACAATAGAGGGTTGCTACTG
TATTATATAATGATCTAAGTTCTTCTGATCCTGTCTGAAGGGATGGTTGTAGCTGTCCCAGTATTTGTCT
ACAGCCTTCTGATGTTTCTAACAGGCCAGGATTAACTGCGAATCGTTCTAGCTCCCTGCTTGCCCATACT
ATATGTTTTAATTTATATTTTTTCTTTCCCCCTGGCCTTAACCGAATTTTTTCCCATCGCGATCTAATTC
TCCCCCGCTTAATACTGACGCTCTCGCACCCATCTCTCTCCTTCTAGCCTCCGCTAGTCAAAATTTTTGG
CGTACTCACCAGTCGCCGCCCCTCGCCTCTTGCCGTGCGCGCTTCAGCAAGCCGAGTCCTGCGTCGAGAG
AGCTCCTCTGGTTTCCCTTTCGCTTTCAAGTCCCTGTTCGGGCGCCACTGCTAGAGATTTTCCACACTGA
CTAAAAGGGTCTGAGGGATCTCTAGTTACCAGAGTCACACAACAGACGGGCACACACTACTTGAAGCACT
CAAGGCAAGCTTTATTGAGGCTTAAGCAGTGGGTTCCCTAGTTAGCCAGAGAGCTCCCAGGCTCAGATCT
GGTCTAACCAGAGAGACCCCGGTTCACTAAACGAGCTCTGCTTATATAGACCTCCCACCGTACACGCCTA
CCGCCCATTTGCGTCAATGGGGCGGAGTTGTTACGACATTTTGGAAAGTCCCGTTGATTTTGGTGCCAAA
ACAAACTCCCATTGACGTCAATGGGGTGGAGACTTGGAAATCCCCGTGAGTCAAACCGCTATCCACGCCC
ATTGATGTACTGCCAAAACCGCATCACCATGGTAATAGCGATGACTAATACGTAGATGTACTGCCAAGTA
GGAAAGTCCCATAAGGTCATGTACTGGGCATAATGCCAGGCGGGCCATTTACCGTCATTGACGTCAATAG
GGGGCGTACTTGGCATATGATACACTTGATGTACTGCCAAGTGGGCAGTTTACCGTAAATACTCCACCCA
TTGACGTCAATGGAAAGTCCCTATTGGCGTTACTATGGGAACATACGTCATTATTGACGTCAATGGGCGG
GGGTCGTTGGGCGGTCAGCCAGGCGGGCCATTTACCGTAAGTTATGTAACGCGGAACTCCATATATGGGC
TATGAACTAATGACCCCGTAATTGATTACTATTAATAACTAGTCAATAATCAATGTCAACATGGCGGTAA
TGTTGGACATGAGCCAATATAAATGTACATATTATGATATGGATACAACGTATGCAATGGCCAAGCTTGC
AGCTCCAGCTTTTGTTCCCTTTAGTGAGGGTTAATTGCGCGCTTGGCGTAATCATGGTCATAGCTGTTTC
CTGTGTGAAATTGTTATCCGCTCACAATTCCACACAACATACGAGCCGGAAGCATAAAGTGTAAAGCCTG
GGGTGCCTAATGAGTGAGCTAACTCACATTAATTGCGTTGCGCTCACTGCCCGCTTTCCAGTCGGGAAAC
CTGTCGTGCCAGCTGCATTAATGAATCGGCCAACGCGCGGGGAGAGGCGGTTTGCGTATTGGGCGCTCTT
CCGCTTCCTCGCTCACTGACTCGCTGCGCTCGGTCGTTCGGCTGCGGCGAGCGGTATCAGCTCACTCAAA
GGCGGTAATACGGTTATCCACAGAATCAGGGGATAACGCAGGAAAGAACATGTGAGCAAAAGGCCAGCAA
AAGGCCAGGAACCGTAAAAAGGCCGCGTTGCTGGCGTTTTTCCATAGGCTCCGCCCCCCTGACGAGCATC
ACAAAAATCGACGCTCAAGTCAGAGGTGGCGAAACCCGACAGGACTATAAAGATACCAGGCGTTTCCCCC
TGGAAGCTCCCTCGTGCGCTCTCCTGTTCCGACCCTGCCGCTTACCGGATACCTGTCCGCCTTTCTCCCT
TCGGGAAGCGTGGCGCTTTCTCATAGCTCACGCTGTAGGTATCTCAGTTCGGTGTAGGTCGTTCGCTCCA
AGCTGGGCTGTGTGCACGAACCCCCCGTTCAGCCCGACCGCTGCGCCTTATCCGGTAACTATCGTCTTGA
GTCCAACCCGGTAAGACACGACTTATCGCCACTGGCAGCAGCCACTGGTAACAGGATTAGCAGAGCGAGG
TATGTAGGCGGTGCTACAGAGTTCTTGAAGTGGTGGCCTAACTACGGCTACACTAGAAGAACAGTATTTG
GTATCTGCGCTCTGCTGAAGCCAGTTACCTTCGGAAAAAGAGTTGGTAGCTCTTGATCCGGCAAACAAAC
CACCGCTGGTAGCGGTGGTTTTTTTGTTTGCAAGCAGCAGATTACGCGCAGAAAAAAAGGATCTCAAGAA
GATCCTTTGATCTTTTCTACGGGGTCTGACGCTCAGTGGAACGAAAACTCACGTTAAGGGATTTTGGTCA
TGAGATTATCAAAAAGGATCTTCACCTAGATCCTTTTAAATTAAAAATGAAGTTTTAAATCAATCTAAAG
TATATATGAGTAAACTTGGTCTGACAGTTACCAATGCTTAATCAGTGAGGCACCTATCTCAGCGATCTGT
CTATTTCGTTCATCCATAGTTGCCTGACTCCCCGTCGTGTAGATAACTACGATACGGGAGGGCTTACCAT
CTGGCCCCAGTGCTGCAATGATACCGCGAGACCCACGCTCACCGGCTCCAGATTTATCAGCAATAAACCA
GCCAGCCGGAAGGGCCGAGCGCAGAAGTGGTCCTGCAACTTTATCCGCCTCCATCCAGTCTATTAATTGT
TGCCGGGAAGCTAGAGTAAGTAGTTCGCCAGTTAATAGTTTGCGCAACGTTGTTGCCATTGCTACAGGCA
TCGTGGTGTCACGCTCGTCGTTTGGTATGGCTTCATTCAGCTCCGGTTCCCAACGATCAAGGCGAGTTAC
ATGATCCCCCATGTTGTGCAAAAAAGCGGTTAGCTCCTTCGGTCCTCCGATCGTTGTCAGAAGTAAGTTG
GCCGCAGTGTTATCACTCATGGTTATGGCAGCACTGCATAATTCTCTTACTGTCATGCCATCCGTAAGAT
GCTTTTCTGTGACTGGTGAGTACTCAACCAAGTCATTCTGAGAATAGTGTATGCGGCGACCGAGTTGCTC
TTGCCCGGCGTCAATACGGGATAATACCGCGCCACATAGCAGAACTTTAAAAGTGCTCATCATTGGAAAA
CGTTCTTCGGGGCGAAAACTCTCAAGGATCTTACCGCTGTTGAGATCCAGTTCGATGTAACCCACTCGTG
CACCCAACTGATCTTCAGCATCTTTTACTTTCACCAGCGTTTCTGGGTGAGCAAAAACAGGAAGGCAAAA
TGCCGCAAAAAAGGGAATAAGGGCGACACGGAAATGTTGAATACTCATACTCTTCCTTTTTCAATATTAT
TGAAGCATTTATCAGGGTTATTGTCTCATGAGCGGATACATATTTGAATGTATTTAGAAAAATAAACAAA
TAGGGGTTCCGCGCACATTTCCCCGAAAAGTGCCACCTAAATTGTAAGCGTTAATATTTTGTTAAAATTC
GCGTTAAATTTTTGTTAAATCAGCTCATTTTTTAACCAATAGGCCGAAATCGGCAAAATCCCTTATAAAT
CAAAAGAATAGACCGAGATAGGGT
[37 nt withheld, positions 5975-6011]
AAAGAACGTGGACTCCAACGTCAAAGG
[49 nt withheld, positions 6039-6087]
T
[91 nt withheld, positions 6089-6179]
G
[124 nt withheld, positions 6181-6304]
CCCATTCGCCATTCAGGCTGCGCAACTGTTGGGAAGGGCGATCGGTGCGGGCCTCTTCGCTATTACGCCA
GCTGGCGAAAGGGGGATGTGCTGCAAGGCGATTAAGTTGGGTAACGCCAGGGTTTTCCCAGTCACGACGT
TGTAAAACGACGGCCAGTGAGCGCGCGTAATACGACTCACTATAGGGCGAATTGGGTACGTCCCTAGGCC
TCCAAAAAAGCCTCCTCACTACTTCTGGAATAGCTCAGAGGCCGAGGCGGCCTCGGCCTCTGCATAAATA
AAAAAAATTAGTCAGCCATGGGGCGGAGAATGGGCGGAACTGGGCGGAGTTAGGGGCGGGATGGGCGGAG
TTAGGGGCGGGATAGCTAGAGCCAGACATGATAAGATACATTGATGAGTTTGGACAAACCACAACTAGAA
TGCAGTGAAAAAAATGCTTTATTTGTGAAATTTGTGATGCTATTGCTTTATTTGTAACCATTATAAGCTG
CAATAAACAAGTTCCTCTCACTCTCTGATATTCATTTCTTTGCAAGTTATAAATACTGAATAATAAGATG
ACATGAACTACTACTGCTAGAGATTTTCCACACTGACTAAAAGGGTCTGAGGGATCTCTAGTTACCAGAG
TCACACAACAGACGGGCACACACTACTTGAAGCACTCAAGGCAAGCTTTATTGAGGCTTAAGCAGTGGGT
TCCCTAGTTAGCCAGAGAGCTCCCAGGCTCAGATCTGGTCTAACCAGAGAGACCCAGTACAAGCAAAAAG
CAGATCTTGTCTTCGTTGGGAGTGAATTAGCCCTTCCAGTCCCCCCTTTTCTTTTAAAAAGTGGCTAAGA
TCTACAGCTGCCTTGTAAGTCATTGGTCTTAAAGGTACCGAGCTCGAATTCCAGGCGGGGAGGCGGCCCA
AAGGGAGATCCGACTCGTCTGAGGGCGAAGGCGAAGACGCGGAAGAGGCCGCAGAGCCGGCAGCAGGCCG
CGGGAAGGAAGGTCCGCTGGATTGAGGGCCGAAGGGACGTAGCAGAAGGACGTCCCGCGCAGAATCCAGG
TGGCAACACAGGCGAGCAGCCATGGAAAGGACGTCAGCTTCCCCGACAACACCACGGAATTGTCAGTGCC
CAACAGCCGAGCCCCTGTCCAGCAGCGGGCAAGGCAGGCGGCGATGAGTTCCGCCGTGGCAATAGGGAGG
GGGAAAGCGAAAGTCCCGGAAAGGAGCTGACAGGTGGTGGCAATGCCCCAACCAGTGGGGGTTGCGTCAG
CAAACACAGTGCACACCACGCCACGTTGCCTGACAACGGGCCACAACTCCTCATAAAGAGACAGCAACCA
GGATTTATACAAGGAGGAGAAAATGAAAGCCATACGGGAAGCAATAGCATGATACAAAGGCATTAAAGCA
GCGTATCCACATAGCGTAAAAGGAGCAACATAGTTAAGAATACCAGTCAATCTTTCACAAATTTTGTAAT
CCAGAGGTTGATTGTCGACTCTAGACTCGACTCTAGAGGATCCCCCTGTTCCACCTCTTGAAGGCTATGT
AGGCCACAAGGCCCACAACCACAGCAGCCAGGATGGAGCAATAGACAGGGATGAGGTTGTCGGTGGTGCC
TCGGGTCACCACGGGCTGGGAGCTGCCCATCACTGTGGTCACCACACCTGCCACCGTGCTGGCTATGAGG
TCTTGTTCTGGAGGTGCCTCAGGCTCCTGGGTGCTGGGGGCTGTGCTGTCCGAGCCCTCTGGGGGTGTGG
ACCGTGTAATCCAACGGCCAGGGATCTCCTCGCACTCGGCGTCGGCCCAGCGTGTGCACTCGCGGAGCTG
GCGCTCGGTGTCCTCGCACACGGTGCAGGGCAGGCACGGGTCCACGTGGTTGGCCTCGTCGGAATACGTG
CCGTCGGGGCACTCCTCGCACACGGTGTTCTGCTTGTCCTGGCAGGAGAACACGAGGCCCGAGCCCGCCT
CGCACACGCGGCACGCCTCGCAGCGCCCAGTCGTCTCATCCTGGTAGTAGCCGTAGGCGCAGCGGCACAC
GGCGTCGTCGGCCTCCACGCACGGCGCCGACATGCTCTGGAGCCCCACGCACTCGGTGCACGGCTTGCAC
GGCTCGGTCGCGCTCACCACGTCGGAGAACGTCACGCTGTCCAGGCAGGGCTCACACACGGTCTGGTTGG
CTCCACAAGGCTGGGCCACACCCTCGCCCAGGTTGCAGGCTTTGCAGCACTCACCGCTGTGTGTGTACAG
GCCTGTGGGGCATGCCTCCTTGGCACCTCCAAGGGACACCCCCAGAAGCAGCAACAGCAGCAGGCGCGGC
CCGTCCATGGCGCGGCCGGTGGCACCTGCCCCCATCGCCCGCCTCCCGCGGCAGCGCTCGACTTCCAGCT
CGGTCCGCTTTGCGGACTGATGGGGCTGCGCTGCGCTGCGCTCCAGCGCCCCCCCTGCCCGCCGGAGCTG
GCCGCGGCCCGAATTCCTGCAGCCCGGGGGATCCCCCTGGGGAGAGAGGTCGGTGATTCGGTCAACGAGG
GAGCCGACTGCCGACGTGCGCTCCGGAGGCTTGCAGAATGCGGAACACCGCGCGGGCAGGAACAGGGCCC
ACACTACCGCCCCACACCCCGCCTCCCGCACCGCCCCTTCCCGGCCGCTGCTCTCGGCGCGCCCTGCTGA
GCAGCCGCTATTGGCCACAGCCCATCGCGGTCGGCGCGCTGCCATTGCTCCCTGGCGCTGTCCGTCTGCG
AGGGTACTAGTGAGACGTGCGGCTTCCGTTTGTCACGTCCGGCACGCCGCGAACCGCAAGGAACCTTCCC
GACTTAGGGGCGGAGCAGGAAGCGTCGCCGGGGGGCCCACAAGGGTAGCGGCGAAGATCCGGGTGACGCT
GCGAACGGACGTGAAGAATGTGCGAGACCCAGGGTCGGCGCCGCTGCGTTTCCCGGAACCACGCCCAGAG
CAGCCGCGTCCCTGCGCAAACCCAGGGCTGCCTTGGAAAAGGCGCAACCCCAACCCCGTGGAATTCGATA
TCAAGCTTCTCGAGGGTAGGCGTGTACGGTGGGAGGCCTATATAAGCAGAGCTCGTTTAGTGAACCGTCA
GATCGCCTGGAGACGCCATCCACGCTGTTTTGACCTCCATAGAAGACACCGGGACCGATCCAGCCTCCGC
GGAATTCACC
