>Addgene plasmid #85859 | AB.pCCL.sin.cPPT.GFP.miR-874-5p.sensor.PGK.dNGFR.WPRE | depositor partial sequence | sequence record 167160 | AB.pCCL.sin.cPPT.GFP.miR-874-5p.sensor.PGK.dNGFR.WPRE sequence 1029 bps
TCGATCACGAGACTAGCCTCGAGAGATCTGATCATAATCAGCCATACCACATTTGTAGAGGTTTTACTTG
CTTTAAAAAACCTCCCACACCTCCCCCTGAACCTGAAACATAAAATGAATGCAATTGTTGTTGTTAACTT
GTTTATTGCAGCTTATAATGGTTACAAATAAGGCAATAGCATCACAAATTTCACAAATAAGGCATTTTTT
TCACTGCATTCTAGTTTTGGTTTGTCCAAACTCATCAATGTATCTTATCATGTCTGGATCTCAAATCCCT
CGGAAGCTGCGCCTGTCATCGAATTCCTGCAGCCCGGTGCATGACTAAGCTAGTACCGGTCGGCCCCACG
CACCAGGGTAAGCGGCCCCACGCACCAGGGTAAGCGGCCCCACGCACCAGGGTAAGCGGCCCCACGCACC
AGGGTAAGCGGCCCCACGCACCAGGGTAAGCGGCCCCACGCACCAGGGTAAGGCTACGACGATTGGTACT
CCCCAGTTAAGGTCGGCTAGCTCAGTTAGCCTCCCCCATCTCTCGACGCGGCCGCTTTACTTGTACAGCT
CGTCCATGCCGAGAGTGATCCCGGCGGCGGTCACGAACTCCAGCAGGACCATGTGATCGCGCTTCTCGTT
GGGGTCTTTGCTCAGGGCGGACTGGGTGCTCAGGTAGTGGTTGTCGGGCAGCAGCACGGGGCCGTCGCCG
ATGGGGGTGTTCTGCTGGTAGTGGTCGGCGAGCTGCACGCTGCCGTCCTCGATGTTGTGGCGGATCTTGA
AGTTCACCTTGATGCCGTTCTTCTGCTTGTCGGCCATGATATAGACGTTGTGGCTGTTGTAGTTGTACTC
CAGCTTGTGCCCCAGGATGTTGCCGTCCTCCTTGAAGTCGATGCCCTTCAGCTCGATGCGGTTCACCAGG
GTGTCGCCCTCGAACTTCACCTCGGCGCGGGTCTTGTAGTTGCCGTCGTCCTTGAAGAAGATGGTGCGCT
CCTGGACGTAGCCTTCGGGCATGGCGGACTTGAAGAAGTCGTGCTGCTT
